Addgene plasmid #35581: pCS2+CeGFP-ABCC9a
Depositing lab: Amro Hamdoun. Depositing organization: University of California, San Diego (UCSD). Publication: Localization and Substrate Selectivity of Sea Urchin Multidrug (MDR) Efflux Transporters. Gokirmak T, Campanale JP, Shipp LE, Moy GW, Tao H, Hamdoun A. J Biol Chem. 2012 Nov 2. 10.1074/jbc.M112.424879 PubMed 23124201.
Backbone
  Vector backbone: pCS2+
  Backbone manufacturer: Turner and Weintraub (1994)
  Backbone size w/o insert (bp): 4095
  Modifications to backbone: SpeI restriction site was introduced.
  Vector type: Mammalian Expression ; Sea urchin, zebrafish, Xenopus
Growth in bacteria
  Bacterial resistance: Ampicillin, 100 μg/mL
  Growth temperature: 37°C
  Growth strain: DH10B
  Copy number: High Copy
Gene/Insert
  Gene/Insert name: ABCC9a
  Species: Strongylocentrotus purpuratus
  Insert size (bp): 4773
  Promoter: SP6
  Tag / fusion protein: eGFP (C terminal on backbone)
  Cloning method: Restriction Enzyme; 5′ cloning site SpeI (not destroyed); 3′ cloning site SpeI (not destroyed)
  Sequencing primers: 5′ CTTGATTTAGGTGACACTATA; 3′ TGTTGTTAACTTGTTTATTGCAGCT
Terms and licenses: Academic/Nonprofit Terms; Industry Terms: Not Available to Industry
How to cite: pCS2+CeGFP-ABCC9a was a gift from Amro Hamdoun (Addgene plasmid # 35581 ; http://n2t.net/addgene:35581 ; RRID:Addgene_35581)
