[The description below was written by a language model from this plasmid's Addgene catalogue record.]
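Description:
pCS2+CeGFP-ABCC9a is an expression plasmid built on the pCS2+ backbone, a multipurpose vector widely used in embryological systems. The record lists it for mammalian expression as well as for sea urchin, zebrafish and Xenopus. It is propagated in E. coli as a high-copy plasmid under ampicillin selection. The backbone (about 4.1 kb without insert) was modified by introducing a SpeI restriction site, and it already carries an eGFP coding sequence positioned so that inserts cloned upstream become C-terminal eGFP fusions.

The insert is ABCC9a from the purple sea urchin Strongylocentrotus purpuratus, roughly 4.8 kb in length, placed into the vector through the SpeI site at both ends, with both sites retained. ABCC9a belongs to the ABC transporter family, and the resulting product is the transporter tagged with eGFP at its C terminus, allowing the protein's distribution to be followed by fluorescence. The recorded promoter is SP6, a bacteriophage RNA polymerase promoter that in vectors of this type is used to make synthetic mRNA by in vitro transcription, typically for injection into eggs or embryos. No feature table is provided, so other regulatory elements of the backbone, such as any promoter for direct expression in transfected cells or a polyadenylation signal, are not documented here.

The associated work concerns the localization and substrate selectivity of sea urchin multidrug efflux transporters. This fits use of the construct to express fluorescently tagged ABCC9a, visualise where it resides in the cell, and examine its transport activity.
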