>Addgene plasmid #35581 | pCS2+CeGFP-ABCC9a | depositor partial sequence | sequence record 43658 | pCS2+CeGFP-ABCC9a sequence 5718 bps
CTAGTATGGGATCAGATGATTGGGAGTGGTTCTGTGGTACAAACAGCAGTGACCTGCCAGACTTTGATAA
CCAGTCTTGGAACTATGAGGATGTGTTGAGTAATGAGTGTTTGGTGGATGCTTTCATCGCCGGGACTCAG
ATAGGGTTCTTCGTCCTAGCTCTTCTAGTTCTCTTTCTCACCGCATGCTGCACCTCACGCAGTGATGTAC
CACATCGGTTCCTGCTCCGTTACGTAACACATAGTCCTAGATATCTTGGTACCTTTGTTCTGGTCGTGAT
GTCAGTGGCATCTGTTGCGGAAGGTATCCTGACTGATAGCACATATACCAACCAACCTACACAACCACAT
CTCTACATTACAGGCATATCATCTGCGTTAAGTGGAGTTGTATCCCTGCTCTACTTTGGTCGTCTCGAGA
GATGGCGTGTTTGGAAGATGTCTCTCCTCCTCCTCGTCTACTGGGTGGCTTCCTTGGCAACCGTAAGCAT
CCAGATTGAGTCCCTCATCCATCAGGGATACAACGATGTTCATGTGACAGCCTTCGACATCAATATCATC
ATGATTGCAGTATACAGCTTCTTCTTACTCCTCGAGCTGTATTTCCTCGTAGACAACTGGTTTGGTTGGA
GTCCCGGCGTGGATGAAGTGCCTCGAGACTTAAAGGATGAACGCATGTACTACATGGAGCGCTACGTCGA
CATCTTCTCTCAGCTTGTCCATTGGTGGATGAACTGGCTCTTCGTTCTCGGTTTCAAGAGGCCACTCGAG
ATGGATGATCTGGGAAGCATACCGGAGGTCCACAGCGCCGAGTACAATCATAGACGGTTCAAGAACAACT
TCAAGAGAGAGATAGAGCGGGCAAAGGAAGAAGAGCGGGAACCGAGTTTGTTCAAGGTGTATTTTGCCAC
CTACTGGGTCCGAATGCTGGCCGGTGCTATCCTCAAGTTCATCACAGACATGGGAGCCTATGTGGGTCCG
TTGGCCATTGGAGGCATCACTCTTTATGTCACCGATGCTGTCTACGGTGAACATGAAGACGTACCACCCC
ACCCGGTGAGCGTAAAAGAGTTCTTCGCAGATGGTTACGTTCTGATCGGTTGTATATTCGTCACTGCTCT
TATAAGACACATGTGTGACCAAACCTATCAGTTTATCACCTCCATAGAAGGCATCCATGCTAGGTCGGCC
CTTCAGAGTACGATCTACGAGAAATCCTTACGACTGTCTACATACGCCATGACTGGAGGGGCGATGACCA
TGGGACAGATCACCAATCACATGTCAGTAGATGCCAACAATATCATGATGTTCTTCATGTTTGCTAACGA
AGTCTGGGCAACTCCGTTCAAGATCATATTTTCCTTGGTACTGTTATACCTTGAGCTGGGTACACCAGCA
TTGATCGGTGCCAGTGTCTTTCTAGTTGTGATCCCTTTCCAACTAGCTGCTGCCGTCGCTATGGGAAAAT
TCATCAAGGCTGTTTTGGGTACGGCGGACTACCGTCTGAAGATGTCAAACGAGATGCTACAGGGAATCAA
ACTCTTGAAGCTTTATGGATGGGAGAGGATATACTATGAAGCAATCAAGAAGGCGAGAATCAAGGAACTT
TATGCTCTTCTAAAGGTCTACACATTCTTCGCTGTAACGTTTATCATCAATGCTGCAACTCCAATCGTCG
TCACCCTTGTGTCTTTCGGGACATACACACCCATCACGGGGAAGGTCCTCACACCTGACGTGGCATTTAC
AACGCTCTCGCTCTTCAATCAAATGGCTGGTCCTCTCTTCATGTTTCCTTTCGTCATCAATCTCTTTGTC
AACTGGATCGTGAGTACAGGACGTCTTAAGACGTATCTCCTTGCACCCGAGGTTGAAGGCGCCGATGGAG
TGATCAGCGATCTACTGAAGGAGATTGATGAGGATGGCGATGTAACGGACAGTGCCGAGAGCGTGGGTAA
TTCACACGATGACGATCTTTCGGTGACCATCAAGCATCCCCGGCACAGGAAGAACCGAAGTCATAGCAAA
CAGAGAGACGATGCTCATCAACTCCCTGATAAGACACCATTGTTGAGCGGGGACGGATCGCCACGAGGAT
CTCTCTCTTACGGATCTACCAATCCCATCAAACATGGAGATACGTCATTCAGTGGCAGCGGGGATGTCCC
CGATGACGTCGCCATAAAGATCTCTGATGGTAACTTCACTTGGGATCCTGATTCCAATATATCTATACTG
TCCGACATCAATGTAGAGATACCAAGAGGTAAGCTAACAGTCGTGATTGGGGCGGTTGGATGCGGAAAAT
CATCCCTTCTCAGTGCCATGTTGAATGAAATGACAACACTCTCCGGCACCGTTAAGCACAACAGAAACAC
GAAATCCATTGCATACGCCCCACAGAAAGCATGGTTGGTCAATGCTACGCTCAAAGACAACATATTATTT
GGCGAAGAGATGGTTAACAGCAAATATCGCAAAGTGATCCAAGCATGCGCACTGCAGCCCGACATAGACA
TGTTACCTGGTAAAGACATGACAGAGATTGGCGAGAAAGGGATCAACCTGAGCGGAGGGCAGAAGCAACG
CGTCAGTGTCAGCCGATGTCTCTACTCCGACAGGGACATCATCATCTTGGACGACCCTCTCTCTGCTCTG
GACATGCACGTTGGCACGCATCTGTTCGAGAAAGGATTCCAAGGTATCTTGATGAAACAAAAGAAGACAG
TCATACTGGTAACCCATCAGCTCCAGTATCTGCCTGAAGCCGACAAAATCATTGTGGTGAAGGATGGCCG
CATCACTTGCCAGGGTACTCCCGAGGAGGTAGCCGAGGCTGACCCTTCGATCATGACTGAGTCTGAGAGA
GCTATCAAGGAAGTGACCGAATCCGAAGCCGAAGGGTCTGGGGCAGAGTCTGAGTCTCTGATGAATGAGA
GAAGGGCGCTCAAGAGACAGATCTCAACACAGATGTCTGTGTTGAAGGACGGCGCTGCTGATAAATCAGA
CGAGAAAGCAGGACGCTTGATTGAAGAGGAGGAGAAGGAGAAAGGTTCTGTGTCTTACCAGATGTACATG
TACTACTTCCGAGCCATGGGCTATTGGCTTGCATGTCTCATGATCGGTTGTGTAGCCATGCGAGCCGGTC
TTCAGGTAGCTACAAACTTCTGGCTCTCAGACTGGTCCGAGGCGGGTCTCAATTTAACTGGGGACGCCCA
ACCGACGAGTTATTATTTGAGAGGTTATGCGGGTTTCTCTGTGTCTACTGTTTTTGGATCCGTTTTATCG
AATGTCTTCAGCTGTATCGGTGCCTTGCTAGCGGCAAGAGCGATACACTTTGCCCTTCTACAAAATATCA
TCGGAATACCAATGAGATTCTTTGACACCACCCCAGTTGGACGAATTCTCAACCGACTCTCCAGTGACAC
ACAATGGATCGATCAGCGTTTGATTCACTCCTTCAACATGCTTCTCAATACGTTAGTCGCCGTCATCGCC
TCCTTTATCGTCAACGCCATCGTCAATAGCTACTTCATCATCTTCCTCATCCCTATCGGCATCATCTTCA
TGTGCATTCTGGTCTACTTCGTCGCAACATCCAGAATGTTGCAGCGTTTGGAGAGCGTCACAAGATCTCC
TGTGTTCGCTCATTTCTCTGAAACGCTTGGCGGTCTGCCCATCATCAGAGCATATAAGGATGAAAAGCGG
TTTTTCAAAAACGTACTGGGGAAAATCGACAAAAACAATACAGCTTTGGTGTATTTGTACACAGCCAACA
GATGGTTAGCGATTCGATTGGATTATCTGGGAGCAGTGGTTGTGCTCATTGCCAGTCTGTCGGCACTCTT
GGGGGCGCTCTATCTTGGTGTAGATGCTAGTTTGGTTGGGCTTGCCATCAGCTATTCATTAGAGATCTCC
ATCTATATGAACATGGTGGTGCGAGGTTGTGCCGACTTGGAGCTTCAGATGAACGCCATGGAGAGAATTC
GATACTACACTGAAGTAGAGAATGAGGAATACGATGGTCTGGAGCCTCCACCCGAGTGGCCCCAGAAAGG
TGAAATCATTCTTGATAACATCAGCGTACGTTACGCCCTGGAGCTCGATCCTGTACTGCATGATGTCTCT
GTCACCATCCCTCCTGGTCAAAAGTTGGGAATCTGTGGTCGAACCGGGAGCGGTAAATCATCGCTTACAC
TTTCTCTCTTCCGTATCATCGATACTTTCAAAGGTCGAATTCTGATTGACGGAGTTGATATTTCATCAGT
TCCTCTCATCACACTCCGTCAACGACTTTCTATCATCCCACAAGATGCCGTCCTCTTCACTGGAACTATC
AGACATAACATTGATCCAGCGGGTGTAAAGACAGACGATGAACTATGGAAGGCTTTAGAGATAGCTCAAC
TCAAAGAAGTCGTTTCACCGTTAGAAGGTGGATTGGACTATATCGTGACGGAGGGAGGAGAGAATTTCAG
CGTTGGTCAGCGACAGCTCTTCTGTCTGGCCCGGGCTTTCCTCCGTAACTCAACTATCTTGGTCATGGAT
GAAGCTACTGCTTCCATCGATCAAGAAACTGATCGCATCCTCCAAGACGTGGTGGCTGATGTCTTCCAAG
ATAGAACAGTCATCACAATCGCGCATCGCGTGGGTACGATCTTGGACGCAGATAACATCCTCACTCTCAG
TGACGGTCGCGTCGTCGAGTTCGACTCCCCGAACACGCTCCTCGAAAAAGAAGACAGCATCTTCGCGTCG
CTGGTCAAAGCTGGCAAAACTAGTCATCGATTGATGAGTAAAGGAGAAGAACTTTTCACTGGAGTTGTCC
CAATTCTTGTTGAATTAGATGGTGATGTTAATGGGCACAAATTTTCTGTCAGTGGAGAGGGTGAAGGTGA
TGCAACATACGGAAAACTTACCCTTAAATTTATTTGCACTACTGGAAAACTACCTGTTCCATGGCCAACA
CTTGTCACTACTCTCACTTATGGTGTTCAATGCTTTTCAAGATACCCAGATCATATGAAACGGCATGACT
TTTTCAAGAGTGCCATGCCCGAAGGTTATGTACAGGAAAGAACTATATTTTTCAAAGATGACGGGAACTA
CAAGACACGTGCTGAAGTCAAGTTTGAAGGTGATACCCTTGTTAATAGAATCGAGTTAAAAGGTATTGAT
TTTAAAGAAGATGGAAACATTCTTGGACACAAATTGGAATACAACTATAACTCACACAATGTATACATCA
TGGCAGACAAACAAAAGAATGGAATCAAAGTTAACTTCAAAATTAGACACAACATTGAAGATGGAAGCGT
TCAACTAGCAGACCATTATCAACAAAATACTCCAATTGGCGATGGCCCTGTCCTTTTACCAGACAACCAT
TACCTGTCCACACAATCTGCCCTTTCGAAAGATCCCAACGAAAAGAGAGACCACATGGTCCTTCTTGAGT
TTGTAACAGCTGCTGGGATTACACATGGCATGGATGAACTATACAAATAAGAATTCAAGGCCTCTCGAGC
CTCTAGAACTATAGTGAGTCGTATTACGTAGATCCAGACATGATAAGATACATTGATGAGTTTGGACAAA
CCACAACTAGAATGCAGTGAAAAAAATGCTTTATTTGTGAAATTTGTGATGCTATTGCTTTATTTGTAAC
CATTATAAGCTGCAATAAACAAGTTAACAACAACAATTGCATTCATTT
