>Addgene plasmid #35581 | pCS2+CeGFP-ABCC9a | addgene partial sequence | sequence record 45384 | m13_pUC-rev
GCGCGCAATTAACCCTCACTAAAGGGAACAAAAGCTGGGTACCGGGCCCAATGCATTGGCGCCGCGGCCG
CGAATTAAAAAACCTCCCACACCTCCCCCTGAACCTGAAACATAAAATGAATGCAATTGTTGTTGTTAAC
TTGTTTATTGCAGCTTATAATGGTTACAAATAAAGCAATAGCATCACAAATTTCACAAATAAAGCATTTT
TTTCACTGCATTCTAGTTGTGGTTTGTCCAAACTCATCAATGTATCTTATCATGTCTGGATCTACGTAAT
ACGACTCACTATAGTTCTAGAGGCTCGAGAGGCCTTGAATTCTTATTTGTATAGTTCATCCATGCCATGT
GTAATCCCAGCAGCTGTTACAAACTCAAGAAGGACCATGTGGTCTCTCTTTTCGTTGGGATCTTTCGAAA
GGGCAGATTGTGTGGACAGGTAATGGTTGTCTGGTAAAAGGACAGGGCCATCGCCAATTGGAGTATTTTG
TTGATAATGGTCTGCTAGTTGAACGCTTCCATCTTCAATGTTGTGTCTAATTTTGAAGTTAACTTTGATT
CCATTCTTTTGTTTGTCTGCCATGATGTATACATTGTGTGAGTTATAGTTGTATTCCAATTTGTGTCCAA
GAATGTTTCCATCTTCTTTAAAATCAATACCTTTTAACTCGATTCTATTAACAAGGGTATCACCTTCAAA
CTTGACTTCAGCACGTGTCTTGTAGTTCCCGTCATCTTTGAAAAATATAGTTCTTTCCTGTACA
