>Addgene plasmid #35581 | pCS2+CeGFP-ABCC9a | addgene partial sequence | sequence record 46437 | SP6 5'-ATTTAGGTGACACTATAG-3'
TATGGGACAGATGATTGGGAGTGGTTCTGTGGTACAAACAGCAGTGACCTGCCAGACTTTGATAACCAGT
CTTGGAACTATGAGGATGTGTTGAGTAATGAGTGTTTGGTGGATGCTTTCATCGCCGGGACTCAGATAGG
GTTCTTCGTCCTAGCTCTTCTAGTTCTCTTTCTCACCGCATGCTGCACCTCACGCAGTGATGTACCACAT
CGGTTCCTGCTCCGTTACGTAACACATAGTCCTAGATATCTTGGTACCTTTGTTCTGGTCGTGATGTCAG
TGGCATCTGTTGCGGAAGGTATCCTGACTGATAGCACATATACCAACCAACCTACACAACCACATCTCTA
CATTACAGGCATATCATCTGCGTTAAGTGGAGTTGTATCCCTGCTCTACTTTGGTCGTCTCGAGAGATGG
CGTGTTTGGAAGATGTCTCTCCTCCTCCTCGTCTACTGGGTGGCTTCCTTGGCAACCGTAAGCATCCAGA
TTGAGTCCCTCATCCATCAGGGATACAACGATGTTCATGTGACAGCCTTCGACATCAATATCATCATGAT
TGCAGTATACAGCTTCTTCTTACTCCTCGAGCTGTATTTCCTCGTAGACAACTGGTTTGGTTGGAGTCCC
GGCGTGGATGAAGTGCCTCGAGACTTAAAGGATGAACGCATGTACTACATGGAGCGCTACGTCGACATCT
TCTCTCAGCTTGTCCATTGGTGGATGAACTGGCTCTTCGTTCTCGGTTTCAAGAGGCCACTCGAGATGGA
TGATCTGGGAAGCATACCGGAGGTCCACAGCGCCGAGTACAATCATAGACGGTTCAAGAA
